Addgene plasmid #81060: pTriEx-mCherry-Zdk1-VAV2 DH/PH/C1
Purpose: mammalian expression of Zdk1 tagged VAV2 DH/PH/C1 domain
Depositing lab: Klaus Hahn. Depositing organization: University of North Carolina at Chapel Hill. Publication: LOVTRAP: an optogenetic system for photoinduced protein dissociation. Wang H, Vilela M, Winkler A, Tarnawski M, Schlichting I, Yumerefendi H, Kuhlman B, Liu R, Danuser G, Hahn KM. Nat Methods. 2016 Jul 18. doi: 10.1038/nmeth.3926. PubMed 27427858.
Backbone
  Vector backbone: pTriEx
  Backbone size w/o insert (bp): 5000
  Total vector size (bp): 6000
  Vector type: Mammalian Expression, Bacterial Expression, Insect Expression
Growth in bacteria
  Bacterial resistance: Ampicillin, 100 μg/mL
  Growth temperature: 37°C
  Growth strain: DH5alpha
  Copy number: High Copy
Gene/Insert 1
  Gene/Insert name: Zdk1 (alt name: ZA127)
  Species: Synthetic
  Insert size (bp): 177
  Tag / fusion protein: mCherry (N terminal on insert)
  Cloning method: Unknown
  Sequencing primers: 5′ aagtatcgggccctttgtgc; 3′ GGCAGCCTGCACCTGAGGTTAATCAC
Gene/Insert 2
  Gene/Insert name: VAV2 DH/PH/C1 (alt name: VAV2)
  Species: H. sapiens (human)
  Entrez Gene: VAV2 (a.k.a. VAV-2)
  Cloning method: Unknown
  Sequencing primers: 5′ aagtatcgggccctttgtgc; 3′ GGCAGCCTGCACCTGAGGTTAATCAC
Terms and licenses: Academic/Nonprofit Terms; Industry Terms: Not Available to Industry
How to cite: pTriEx-mCherry-Zdk1-VAV2 DH/PH/C1 was a gift from Klaus Hahn (Addgene plasmid # 81060 ; http://n2t.net/addgene:81060 ; RRID:Addgene_81060)
