[The description below was written by a language model from this plasmid's Addgene catalogue record and pLannotate feature annotations shown in this document.]
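Description:
pTriEx-mCherry-Zdk1-VAV2 DH/PH/C1 is a multi-host expression plasmid built on the pTriEx backbone, catalogued for mammalian, bacterial and insect expression. The stated purpose is mammalian expression. It is maintained in E. coli through a high-copy ColE1/pUC-type origin and an ampicillin resistance (β-lactamase) gene. The backbone stacks three promoter systems upstream of a single open reading frame. A CMV enhancer/promoter with a chicken β-actin/rabbit β-globin chimeric intron fragment drives expression in mammalian cells. A T7 promoter with a lac operator allows IPTG-regulated expression in E. coli, and the baculovirus p10 promoter serves insect cells. Flanking lef2/ORF603 and ORF1629 regions permit recombination into a baculovirus genome, and a loxP site lies next to the ORF1629 arm. Transcripts end at a rabbit β-globin polyadenylation signal or, for T7 transcription, at a T7 terminator. The assembled sequence is 7,042 nt, longer than the approximate 6,000 bp total in the catalogue entry.

The payload is a fusion of mCherry at the N terminus, the 177 bp synthetic Zdk1 domain, and a roughly 1.2 kb VAV2 fragment covering the DH, PH and C1 domains, the catalytic core of this Rho-family guanine nucleotide exchange factor. The catalogue gives the VAV2 species as human, although the automated annotation matched the fragment to the mouse protein. HSV and 6xHis tag sequences from the backbone lie downstream, but the record does not confirm that they are read in frame with the fusion. Zdk1, derived from the Z domain of protein A, binds the dark state of LOV2 and is released on illumination. This construct therefore serves as the releasable component of the LOVTRAP optogenetic system. When it is paired with a separately supplied, anchored LOV2, light frees the red-fluorescent VAV2 fragment, giving light control over its availability in cells.
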