Features (pLannotate 1.2.2; 20 found; start..end, strand, type, name):
    110..937     +  misc_recomb    baculovirus recombination region (lef2/ORF603): contains ORF603 and part of lef2
    949..1308    +  enhancer       CMV enhancer (fragment): human cytomegalovirus immediate early enhancer
   1310..1509    +  promoter       CMV promoter: human cytomegalovirus (CMV) immediate early promoter
   1661..1791    +  intron         chimeric intron (fragment): chimera between introns from chicken β-actin and rabbit β-globin
   1860..1878    +  promoter       T7 promoter: promoter for bacteriophage T7 RNA polymerase
   1879..1903    +  protein_bind   lac operator: The lac repressor binds to the lac operator to inhibit transcription in E. coli. This inhibition can be relieved by adding lactose or isopropyl-β-D-thiogalactopyranoside (IPTG). lac repressor encoded by lacI
   1919..2028    +  promoter       p10 promoter: baculovirus promoter for expression in insect cells
   2052..2756    +  CDS            mCherry: mCherry is a basic (constitutively fluorescent) red fluorescent protein published in 2004, derived from Discosoma sp.. It is reported to be a very rapidly-maturing monomer with low acid sensitivity.
   2772..2948    +  CDS            Zdk1: "Zdark" protein, derived from the Z subunit of protein A, that binds to the dark state of LOV2 and is released upon irradiation (Wang et al., 2016)
   2973..4172    +  CDS            Vav2 (fragment): VAV2_MOUSE - Experimental evidence at protein level: Swiss-Prot protein existence level 1. Guanine nucleotide exchange factor for the Rho family of Ras- related GTPases. Plays an important role in angiogenesis. Its recruitment by phosphorylated EPHA2 is critical for EFNA1-induced RAC1 GTPase activation and vascular endothelial cell migration and assembly. From Mus musculus (Mouse).
   4185..4217    +  CDS            HSV tag: HSV (herpes simplex virus) epitope tag
   4227..4244    +  CDS            6xHis: 6xHis affinity tag
   4259..4327    +  CDS            HBB (fragment): HBB_PONPY - Experimental evidence at transcript level: Swiss-Prot protein existence level 2. Involved in oxygen transport from the lung to the various peripheral tissues. From Pongo pygmaeus (Bornean orangutan).
   4402..4457    +  polyA_signal   β-globin poly(A) signal: rabbit β-globin polyadenylation signal (Gil and Proudfoot, 1987)
   4545..4592    +  terminator     T7 terminator: transcription terminator for bacteriophage T7 RNA polymerase
   4605..5310    +  misc_recomb    baculovirus recombination region (ORF1629): contains part of ORF1629
   5319..5352    +  protein_bind   loxP: Cre-mediated recombination occurs in the 8-bp core sequence (GCATACAT). Cre recombinase
   5520..6107    -  rep_origin     ori: high-copy-number ColE1/pMB1/pBR322/pUC origin of replication
   6120..6980    -  CDS            AmpR: β-lactamase; bla; confers resistance to ampicillin, carbenicillin, and related antibiotics
   6981..7032    -  promoter       AmpR promoter (fragment): bla
>Addgene plasmid #81060 | pTriEx-mCherry-Zdk1-VAV2 DH/PH/C1 | addgene full sequence | sequence record 158169 | Addgene assembled full plasmid sequence
AACTGTTACATTGCAAACGTGGTTTCGTGTGCCAAGTGTGAAAACCGATGTTTAATCAAGGCTCTGACGC
ATTTCTACAACCACGACTCCAAGTGTGTGGGTGAAGTCATGCATCTTTTAATCAAATCCCAAGATGTGTA
TAAACCACCAAACTGCCAAAAAATGAAAACTGTCGACAAGCTCTGTCCGTTTGCTGGCAACTGCAAGGGT
CTCAATCCTATTTGTAATTATTGAATAATAAAACAATTATAAATGTCAAATTTGTTTTTTATTAACGATA
CAAACCAAACGCAACAAGAACATTTGTAGTATTATCTATAATTGAAAACGCGTAGTTATAATCGCTGAGG
TAATATTTAAAATCATTTTCAAATGATTCACAGTTAATTTGCGACAATATAATTTTATTTTCACATAAAC
TAGACGCCTTGTCGTCTTCTTCTTCGTATTCCTTCTCTTTTTCATTTTTCTCTTCATAAAAATTAACATA
GTTATTATCGTATCCATATATGTATCTATCGTATAGAGTAAATTTTTTGTTGTCATAAATATATATGTCT
TTTTTAATGGGGTGTATAGTACCGCTGCGCATAGTTTTTCTGTAATTTACAACAGTGCTATTTTCTGGTA
GTTCTTCGGAGTGTGTTGCTTTAATTATTAAATTTATATAATCAATGAATTTGGGATCGTCGGTTTTGTA
CAATATGTTGCCGGCATAGTACGCAGCTTCTTCTAGTTCAATTACACCATTTTTTAGCAGCACCGGATTA
ACATAACTTTCCAAAATGTTGTACGAACCGTTAAACAAAAACAGTTCACCTCCCTTTTCTATACTATTGT
CTGCGAGCAGTTGTTTGTTGTTAAAAATAACAGCCATTGTAATGAGACGCACAAACTAATATCACAAACT
GGAAATGTCTATCAATATATAGTTGCTGATGGCCGGCCTATTAATAGTAATCAATTACGGGGTCATTAGT
TCATAGCCCATATATGGAGTTCCGCGTTACATAACTTACGGTAAATGGCCCGCCTGGCTGACCGCCCAAC
GACCCCCGCCCATTGACGTCAATAATGACGTATGTTCCCATAGTAACGCCAATAGGGACTTTCCATTGAC
GTCAATGGGTGGAGTATTTACGGTAAACTGCCCACTTGGCAGTACATCAAGTGTATCATATGCCAAGTCC
GCCCCCTATTGACGTCAATGACGGTAAATGGCCCGCCTGGCATTATGCCCAGTACATGACCTTACGGGAC
TTTCCTACTTGGCAGTACATCTACGTATTAGTCATCGCTATTACCATGCTGATGCGGTTTTGGCAGTACA
CCAATGGGCGTGGATAGCGGTTTGACTCACGGGGATTTCCAAGTCTCCACCCCATTGACGTCAATGGGAG
TTTGTTTTGGCACCAAAATCAACGGGACTTTCCAAAATGTCGTAATAACCCCGCCCCGTTGACGCAAATG
GGCGGTAGGCGTGTACGGTGGGAGGTCTATATAAGCAGACGTCGTTTAGTGAACCGTCAGATCACTAGAT
GCTTTATTGCGGTAGTTTATCACAGTTAAATTGCTAACGCCAGTCTCGAACTTAACGTGCAGAAGTTGGT
CGTGAGGCACTGGGCAGGTAAGTATCGGGCCCTTTGTGCGGGGGGAGCGGCTCGGGGCTGTCCGCGGGGG
GACGGCTGCCTTCGGGGGGGACGGGGCAGGGCGGGGTTCGGCTTCTGGCGTGTGACCGGCGGCTCTAGAG
CCTCTGCTAACCATGTTCATGCCTTCTTCTTTTTCCTACAGCTCCTGGGCAACGTGCTGGTTATTGTGCT
GTCTCATCATTTTGGCAAAGAATTGGATCGGACCGAAATTAATACGACTCACTATAGGGGAATTGTGAGC
GGATAACAATTCCCCGGAGTTAATCCGGGACCTTTAATTCAACCCAACACAATATATTATAGTTAAATAA
GAATTATTATCAAATCATTTGTATATTAATTAAAATACTATACTGTAAATTACATTTTATTTACAATCAA
AGGAGATATACCATGTCTAGAGTGAGCAAGGGCGAGGAGGATAACATGGCCATCATCAAGGAGTTCATGC
GCTTCAAGGTGCACATGGAGGGCTCCGTGAACGGCCACGAGTTCGAGATCGAGGGCGAGGGCGAGGGCCG
CCCCTACGAGGGCACCCAGACCGCCAAGCTGAAGGTGACCAAGGGTGGCCCCCTGCCCTTCGCCTGGGAC
ATCCTGTCCCCTCAGTTCATGTACGGCTCCAAGGCCTACGTGAAGCACCCCGCCGACATCCCCGACTACT
TGAAGCTGTCCTTCCCCGAGGGCTTCAAGTGGGAGCGCGTGATGAACTTCGAGGACGGCGGCGTGGTGAC
CGTGACCCAGGACTCCTCCCTGCAGGACGGCGAGTTCATCTACAAGGTGAAGCTGCGCGGCACCAACTTC
CCCTCCGACGGCCCTGTAATGCAGAAGAAGACTATGGGCTGGGAGGCCTCCTCCGAGCGGATGTACCCCG
AGGACGGCGCCCTGAAGGGCGAGATCAAGCAGAGGCTGAAGCTGAAGGACGGCGGCCACTACGACGCTGA
GGTCAAGACCACCTACAAGGCCAAGAAGCCCGTGCAGCTGCCCGGCGCCTACAACGTCAACATCAAGTTG
GACATCACCTCCCACAACGAGGACTACACCATCGTGGAACAGTACGAACGCGCCGAGGGCCGCCACTCCA
CCGGCGGCATGGACGAGCTGTACAAGGGTTCTGGAAGTTCCATGGTGGATAACAAATTCAATAAAGAAAA
GACGCGTGCCGGTGCGGAAATCCATTCTCTGCCAAACCTGAATGTTGAGCAGAAGTTTGCCTTCATCGTG
AGCCTGTTTGATGATCCATCTCAGAGCGCCAATCTGCTGGCCGAAGCCAAAAAACTGAACGATGCCCAGG
CCCCAAAAGGATCCGGATCTGGTGGATCTGGTAAAATGGGCATGACTGAGGACGACAAGAGAAGCTGCTG
CTTGTTAGAGATTCAGGAGACCGAGGCCAAGTACTACCGCACCCTGGAGGACATTGAGAAGAACTACATG
GGTCCCTTGCGGCTGGTGCTGAGCCCGGCGGATATGGCTGCTGTCTTCATCAACCTGGAGGACCTCATCA
AGGTGCATCACAGCTTTCTGCGAGCCATCGATGTGTCCATGATGGCTGGTGGCAGTACCCTGGCTAAGGT
CTTTCTGGAGTTTAAGGAAAGGCTCCTGATCTATGGAGAGTACTGTAGCCACATGGAACACGCTCAGAGT
ACACTGAACCAGCTCCTCGCCAGCCGAGAGGACTTCAGGCAGAAAGTGGAGGAGTGCACACTCAGGGTTC
AGGATGGCAAGTTCAAGCTGCAAGACCTGCTGGTGGTGCCCATGCAACGGGTGCTGAAGTACCACCTGCT
GCTCAAGGAGCTCCTGAGCCATTCTGCAGACCGACCAGAAAGACAACAGCTCAAAGAAGCCCTGGAAGCC
ATGCAGGACTTGGCCATGTACATCAATGAAGTGAAGCGGGACAAGGAGACCTTGAAGAAGATTAGCGAGT
TCCAGTGCTCCATAGAAAACCTGCAAGTGAAGCTGGAGGAATTTGGGAGGCCAAAGATTGACGGGGAGCT
TAAAGTCCGGTCCATAGTCAACCACACCAAGCAAGACAGGTACCTGTTCCTATTTGACAAGGTGGTCATC
GTGTGCAAGAGGAAGGGCTACAGCTATGAGCTGAAGGAGGTCATTGAGCTGCTCTTCCACAAGATGACCG
ATGACCCGATGCACAACAAGGACATCAAGAAGTGGTCCTATGGCTTCTACCTGATTCACCTCCAAGGAAA
GCAAGGCTTTCAGTTCTTCTGCAAGACGGAAGACATGAAGCGGAAGTGGATGGAGCAGTTCGAGATGGCC
ATGTCAAACATCAAGCCAGATAAGGCCAATGCCAACCATCATAGCTTCCAGATGTACACATTCGACAAGA
CTACCAACTGCAAAGCCTGCAAGATGTTTCTCAGGGGTACCTTCTACCAGGGATACCTGTGTACCAGATG
TGGCGTCGGGGCACACAAGGAATGCCTGGAGGTGATCCCCCCCTGCAAGATGAGTTCACCTGCAGATGTG
GATGCTCCTGGAGCATAAAAGCTTGCGGCCGCACAGCTGTATACACGTGCAAGCCAGCCAGAACTCGCCC
CGGAAGACCCCGAGGATCTCGAGCACCACCATCACCATCACCATCACTAAGTGATTAACCTCAGGTGCAG
GCTGCCTATCAGAAGGTGGTGGCTGGTGTGGCCAATGCCCTGGCTCACAAATACCACTGAGATCGATCTT
TTTCCCTCTGCCAAAAATTATGGGGACATCATGAAGCCCCTTGAGCATCTGACTTCTGGCTAATAAAGGA
AATTTATTTTCATTGCAATAGTGTGTTGGAATTTTTTGTGTCTCTCACTCGGAAGGACATATGGGAGGGC
AAATCATTTAAAACATCAGAATGAGTATTTGGTTTAGAGTTTGGCAACATATGCCCATATGTAACTAGCA
TAACCCCTTGGGGCCTCTAAACGGGTCTTGAGGGGTTTTTTGCTGAAAGCATGCGGAGGAAATTCTCCTT
GAAGTTTCCCTGGTGTTCAAAGTAAAGGAGTTTGCACCAGACGCACCTCTGTTCACTGGTCCGGCGTATT
AAAACACGATACATTGTTATTAGTACATTTATTAAGCGCTAGATTCTGTGCGTTGTTGATTTACAGACAA
TTGTTGTACGTATTTTAATAATTCATTAAATTTATAATCTTTAGGGTGGTATGTTAGAGCGAAAATCAAA
TGATTTTCAGCGTCTTTATATCTGAATTTAAATATTAAATCCTCAATAGATTTGTAAAATAGGTTTCGAT
TAGTTTCAAACAAGGGTTGTTTTTCCGAACCGATGGCTGGACTATCTAATGGATTTTCGCTCAACGCCAC
AAAACTTGCCAAATCTTGTAGCAGCAATCTAGCTTTGTCGATATTCGTTTGTGTTTTGTTTTGTAATAAA
GGTTCGACGTCGTTCAAAATATTATGCGCTTTTGTATTTCTTTCATCACTGTCGTTAGTGTACAATTGAC
TCGACGTAAACACGTTAAATAGAGCTTGGACATATTTAACATCGGGCGTGTTAGCTTTATTAGGCCGATT
ATCGTCGTCGTCCCAACCCTCGTCGTTAGAAGTTGCTTCCGAAGACGATTTTGCCATAGCCACACGACGC
CTATTAATTGTGTCGGCTAACACGTCCGCGATCAAATTTGTAGTTGAGCTTTTTGGAATTGCGATCGCAT
AACTTCGTATAGCATACATTATACGAAGTTATAAGCTCGGAACGCTGCGCTCGGTCGTTCGGCTGCGGCG
AGCGGTATCAGCTCACTCAAAGGCGGTAATACGGTTATCCACAGAATCAGGGGATAACGCAGGAAAGAAC
ATGTGAGCAAAAGGCCAGCAAAAGGCCAGGAACCGTAAAAAGGCCGCGTTGCTGGCGTTTTTCCATAGGC
TCCGCCCCCTGACGAGCATCACAAAAATCGACGCTCAAGTCAGAGGTGGCGAAACCCGACAGGACTATAA
AGATACCAGGCGTTTCCCCCTGGAAGCTCCCTCGTGCGCTCTCCTGTTCCGACCCTGCCGCTTACCGGAT
ACCTGTCCGCCTTTCTCCCTTCGGGAAGCGTGGCGCTTTCTCAATGCTCACGCTGTAGGTATCTCAGTTC
GGTGTAGGTCGTTCGCTCCAAGCTGGGCTGTGTGCACGAACCCCCCGTTCAGCCCGACCGCTGCGCCTTA
TCCGGTAACTATCGTCTTGAGTCCAACCCGGTAAGACACGACTTATCGCCACTGGCAGCAGCCACTGGTA
ACAGGATTAGCAGAGCGAGGTATGTAGGCGGTGCTACAGAGTTCTTGAAGTGGTGGCCTAACTACGGCTA
CACTAGAAGAACAGTATTTGGTATCTGCGCTCTGCTGAAGCCAGTTACCTTCGGAAAAAGAGTTGGTAGC
TCTTGATCCGGCAAACAAACCACCGCTGGTAGCGGTGGTTTTTTTGTTTGCAAGCAGCAGATTACGCGCA
GAAAAAAAGGATCTCAAGAAGATCCTTTGTTACCAATGCTTAATCAGTGAGGCACCTATCTCAGCGATCT
GTCTATTTCGTTCATCCATAGTTGCCTGACTCCCCGTCGTGTAGATAACTACGATACGGGAGGGCTTACC
ATCTGGCCCCAGTGCTGCAATGATACCGCGAGACCCACGCTCACCGGCTCCAGATTTATCAGCAATAAAC
CAGCCAGCCGGAAGGGCCGAGCGCAGAAGTGGTCCTGCAACTTTATCCGCCTCCATCCAGTCTATTAATT
GTTGCCGGGAAGCTAGAGTAAGTAGTTCGCCAGTTAATAGTTTGCGCAACGTTGTTGCCATTGCTACAGG
CATCGTGGTGTCACGCTCGTCGTTTGGTATGGCTTCATTCAGCTCCGGTTCCCAACGATCAAGGCGAGTT
ACATGATCCCCCATGTTGTGCAAAAAAGCGGTTAGCTCCTTCGGTCCTCCGATCGTTGTCAGAAGTAAGT
TGGCCGCAGTGTTATCACTCATGGTTATGGCAGCACTGCATAATTCTCTTACTGTCATGCCATCCGTAAG
ATGCTTTTCTGTGACTGGTGAGTACTCAACCAAGTCATTCTGAGAATAGTGTATGCGGCGACCGAGTTGC
TCTTGCCCGGCGTCAATACGGGATAATACCGCGCCACATAGCAGAACTTTAAAAGTGCTCATCATTGGAA
AACGTTCTTCGGGGCGAAAACTCTCAAGGATCTTACCGCTGTTGAGATCCAGTTCGATGTAACCCACTCG
TGCACCCAACTGATCTTCAGCATCTTTTACTTTCACCAGCGTTTCTGGGTGAGCAAAAACAGGAAGGCAA
AATGCCGCAAAAAAGGGAATAAGGGCGACACGGAAATGTTGAATACTCATACTCTTCCTTTTTCAATATT
ATTGAAGCATTTATCAGGGTTATTGTCTCATGTCCGCGCGTT
