>Addgene plasmid #81060 | pTriEx-mCherry-Zdk1-VAV2 DH/PH/C1 | addgene partial sequence | sequence record 158165 | mCherry-F 5'-ccccgtaatgcagaagaaga-3'
GGAGGCCTCCTCCGAGCGGATGTACCCCGAGGACGGCGCCCTGAAGGGCGAGATCAAGCAGAGGCTGAAG
CTGAAGGACGGCGGCCACTACGACGCTGAGGTCAAGACCACCTACAAGGCCAAGAAGCCCGTGCAGCTGC
CCGGCGCCTACAACGTCAACATCAAGTTGGACATCACCTCCCACAACGAGGACTACACCATCGTGGAACA
GTACGAACGCGCCGAGGGCCGCCACTCCACCGGCGGCATGGACGAGCTGTACAAGGGTTCTGGAAGTTCC
ATGGTGGATAACAAATTCAATAAAGAAAAGACGCGTGCCGGTGCGGAAATCCATTCTCTGCCAAACCTGA
ATGTTGAGCAGAAGTTTGCCTTCATCGTGAGCCTGTTTGATGATCCATCTCAGAGCGCCAATCTGCTGGC
CGAAGCCAAAAAACTGAACGATGCCCAGGCCCCAAAAGGATCCGGATCTGGTGGATCTGGTAAAATGGGC
ATGACTGAGGACGACAAGAGAAGCTGCTGCTTGTTAGAGATTCAGGAGACCGAGGCCAAGTACTACCGCA
CCCTGGAGGACATTGAGAAGAACTACATGGGTCCCTTGCGGCTGGTGCTGAGCCCGGCGGATATGGCTGC
TGTCTTCATCAACCTGGAGGACCTCATCAAGGTGCATCACAGCTTTCTGCGAGCCATCGATGTGTCCATG
ATGGCTGGTGGCAGTACCCTGGCTAAGGTCTTTCTGGAGTTTAAGGAAAGGCTCCTGATCTATGGAGAGT
ACTGTAGCCACATGGAACACGCTCAGAGTACACTGAACCAGCTCCTCGCCAGCCGAGAGGACTTCAGGCA
GAAAGTGGAGGAGTGCACACTCAGGGTTCAGGATGGCAAGTTCAAGCTGCAAGACCTGCTGGTGGTGCCC
ATGCAACGGGTGCTGAAGTACCACCTGCTGCTCAAGGAGCTCCTGAGCCATTCTGCAGACCGACCAGAA
