>Addgene plasmid #81060 | pTriEx-mCherry-Zdk1-VAV2 DH/PH/C1 | addgene partial sequence | sequence record 158168 | pTriExDOWN 5'-TCGATCTCAGTGGTATTTGTG-3'
CAGCCACCACCTTCTGATAGGCAGCCTGCACCTGAGGTTAATCACTTAGTGATGGTGATGGTGATGGTGG
TGCTCGAGATCCTCGGGGTCTTCCGGGGCGAGTTCTGGCTGGCTTGCACGTGTATACAGCTGTGCGGCCG
CAAGCTTTTATGCTCCAGGAGCATCCACATCTGCAGGTGAACTCATCTTGCAGGGGGGGATCACCTCCAG
GCATTCCTTGTGTGCCCCGACGCCACATCTGGTACACAGGTATCCCTGGTAGAAGGTACCCCTGAGAAAC
ATCTTGCAGGCTTTGCAGTTGGTAGTCTTGTCGAATGTGTACATCTGGAAGCTATGATGGTTGGCATTGG
CCTTATCTGGCTTGATGTTTGACATGGCCATCTCGAACTGCTCCATCCACTTCCGCTTCATGTCTTCCGT
CTTGCAGAAGAACTGAAAGCCTTGCTTTCCTTGGAGGTGAATCAGGTAGAAGCCATAGGACCACTTCTTG
ATGTCCTTGTTGTGCATCGGGTCATCGGTCATCTTGTGGAAGAGCAGCTCAATGACCTCCTTCAGCTCAT
AGCTGTAGCCCTTCCTCTTGCACACGATGACCACCTTGTCAAATAGGAACAGGTACCTGTCTTGCTTGGT
GTGGTTGACTATGGACCGGACTTTAAGCTCCCCGTCAATCTTTGGCCTCCCAAATTCCTCCAGCTTCACT
TGCAGGTTTTCTATGGAGCACTGGAACTCGCTAATCTTCTTCAAGGTCTCCTTGTCCCGCTTCACTTCAT
TGATGTACATGGCCAAGTCCTGCATGGCTTCCAGGGCTTCTTTGAGCTGTTGTCTTTCTGGTCGGTCTGC
AGAATGGCTCAGGAGCTCCTTGAGCAGCAGGTGGTACTTCAGCACCCGTTGCATGGGCACCACCAGCAG
